Addgene plasmid #29112: pEMS1219
Purpose: Expression of the reporter gene under the control of the MiniPromoter in this plasmid has not been tested
Depositing lab: Elizabeth Simpson. Depositing organization: University of British Columbia. Publication: A regulatory toolbox of MiniPromoters to drive selective expression in the brain. Portales-Casamar E, Swanson DJ, Liu L, de Leeuw CN, Banks KG, Ho Sui SJ, Fulton DL, Ali J, Amirabbasi M, Arenillas DJ, Babyak N, Black SF, Bonaguro RJ, Brauer E, Candido TR, Castellarin M, Chen J, Chen Y, Cheng JC, Chopra V, Docking TR, Dreolini L, D'Souza CA, Flynn EK, Glenn R, Hatakka K, Hearty TG, Imanian B, Jiang S, Khorasan-zadeh S, Komljenovic I, Laprise S, Liao NY, Lim JS, Lithwick S, Liu F, Liu J, Lu M, McConechy M, McLeod AJ, Milisavljevic M, Mis J, O'Connor K, Palma B, Palmquist DL, Schmouth JF, Swanson MI, Tam B, Ticoll A, Turner JL, Varhol R, Vermeulen J, Watkins RF, Wilson G, Wong BK, Wong SH, Wong TY, Yang GS, Ypsilanti AR, Jones SJ, Holt RA, Goldowitz D, Wasserman WW, Simpson EM. Proc Natl Acad Sci U S A. 2010 Sep 21. 107(38):16589-94. 10.1073/pnas.1009158107 PubMed 20807748.
Backbone
  Vector backbone: pEMS1307
  Backbone size w/o insert (bp): 16482
  Vector type: Pleiades Promoter Project [sic, Pleaides Plieades]
Growth in bacteria
  Bacterial resistance: Ampicillin, 100 μg/mL
  Growth temperature: 37°C
  Growth strain: DH5alpha
  Growth instructions: DH10B
  Copy number: High Copy
Gene/Insert
  Gene/Insert name: Ple115 (alt names: HSPA12B; Heat shock 70kD protein 12B)
  Species: H. sapiens (human)
  Insert size (bp): 3669
  Entrez Gene: HSPA12B (a.k.a. C20orf60)
  Tag / fusion protein: EGFP-NLS (C terminal on backbone)
  Cloning method: Restriction Enzyme; 5′ cloning site FseI (unknown if destroyed); 3′ cloning site AscI (unknown if destroyed)
  Sequencing primers: 5′ Unknown
Terms and licenses: Academic/Nonprofit Terms; Industry Terms: Not Available to Industry
How to cite: pEMS1219 was a gift from Elizabeth Simpson (Addgene plasmid # 29112 ; http://n2t.net/addgene:29112 ; RRID:Addgene_29112)
