[The description below was written by a language model from this plasmid's Addgene catalogue record.]
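Description:
pEMS1219 is a Pleiades Promoter Project plasmid built on the large pEMS1307 backbone (about 16.5 kb without insert). It carries the human MiniPromoter Ple115, a 3,669 bp regulatory element designed from the HSPA12B locus (heat shock 70 kD protein 12B, also known as C20orf60). The MiniPromoter was inserted by restriction cloning between FseI and AscI sites, although the record does not say whether those sites survive. It sits upstream of a reporter supplied by the backbone, EGFP fused to a nuclear localisation signal. In this arrangement Ple115 is the test element rather than a coding insert. Its activity would be read out as nuclear-concentrated green fluorescence, which makes individual expressing cells easier to identify and count. The plasmid is maintained in E. coli as a high-copy construct under ampicillin selection.

The plasmid belongs to a collection of compact human promoters assembled to drive selective, region- or cell-type-restricted expression in the brain. It would be used as a source of the Ple115 element or as a reporter construct for assessing where that element is active. The record explicitly notes that reporter expression under this MiniPromoter has not been tested in this plasmid, so the specificity and strength of Ple115 should be treated as unverified. No feature table is provided. Other contents of the large backbone, such as the origin of replication, polyadenylation signals, and any homology arms or mammalian selection cassettes, are therefore not stated and cannot be described here.
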