>Addgene plasmid #29112 | pEMS1219 | addgene partial sequence | sequence record 37890 | EGFP-N 5'-CGTCGCCGTCCAGCTCGACCAG-3'
ACCATGGTGGCGGAAGTTCCTATACCTTTTGAAGAATAGGAACTTCGGAATAGGAACTTCGGCGCGCCCC
TCCCGACAGCTCCAGCCCCGTCCAGCCGCCGCGATCCCGGGCCCGCAGCTCGTTGGCCGTGCCCGCTGCG
GCGGCCGCAGCCCTCGACGTGCGCCCGGCCCTGAGGCCTCCCGCCTCCTCGCGCCGCCCACCCCGCCCGC
CGCCCCCTCCCCCAGGCCGGATGGCCGCGCCGCCTGCGCCGCCGGGTCGGCCCGCGCTCCCGGCCCAGAT
GTGCGAGGCCGGGGCGGGGCCTGCCTGCGCGGGCCTCCGCCGAGGGGCCCAGCCTGGTCCCGCGTCCAGG
GCCCCTCCCTGAGCCCCTCCTGCGCCTCCCCCGCTCCCCTAGCAGCCCAGGGGGTGGGAGAAGGGAGAGG
GGGCGGCGGAGGGAGGGGAAGAGGAGTTCCAGACCCTGGTCGGCCTCCTGCGGTCCAGCTGCTGAGGGG
