>Addgene plasmid #29112 | pEMS1219 | addgene partial sequence | sequence record 39279 | pEMS1307-Fwd 5'-ccgcacgtctaagaaaccat-3'
AAAATAGGCGTATCACGAGGCCCTTTCGTCTTCAAGAATTAATTCCGATCATATTCAATAACCCTTAATG
AATTCGAGCTCCTAGGCCGGCCGAAAGGCGAGGAGGTTTGCCGTCCCGGGCTGTCGGCTGAGACCCCACC
AAAAACCTCCAGACTTTGTCTGGTGGGGACAGATCTGCAAGCCCCTCTCTGCAGCGTGGCTGCGGGCTCG
GGAAGGCACTTGGGGCAGCGACCTTGGTCTCCCACCTGGGCTTCGGGGGACCACCTCCCCTGTCCCTCGC
ACAGCTGCTCAGAGGCTTAGGCTGGAGAAACTCCTGTGTCTTAGGGGCTGGCAGGACTGGTGTGGGCTGG
GGCCTGCTCCAGGGAGCCAAACTGAGGGACCCGGTGCCTAGGTCTGAGGTGGAAACCTGGGAGTTGAGTG
TATGTGTGTGTGTTGGGGGGTGCCTCAGGGGTCCCAGGCCCTGTGGTCCCGAAGCGCAACAGAGTACTGA
GTGGCCCAGGTGCCAGGGTCTGAGGCTGGGACCTGGTCTTCCGGGCCAGCTTGAGGTCCAGGTGGGGTGG
GGTCCAGGTTCCCGCTAGGGCAGTGGAGCCTATCTGTGAGGTTAGCGTGTGTTGATGAGAGAGACTGGAA
GGGAGTGATCACGAAACTAGGGACCCTCCGGAGAGCAGACGCAGCGCAGGAATCCCAGGCGAGAGGGGTA
ATGGGGGGCTGTGGGCAGAGCATGGGAGGGGCTCTGTTGTTTGTGAACTGGCTGCTCCCATGATGAGGAC
CCAAGGGGGTGCGGCAGGATG
